>Addgene plasmid #37216 | mZO1-2 shRNA | addgene partial sequence | sequence record 52006 | mU6-F 5'-ATATCCCTTGGAGAAAAGCCTT-3'
GATACTGTTCAGCTCTGTTCTTTTTTCTCGAGGTCGACGGTATCGATAAGCTCGCTTCACGAGATTCCAG
CAGGTCGAGGGACCTAATAACTTCGTATAGCATACATTATACGAAGTTATATTAAGGGTTCCAAGCTTAA
GCGGCCGCTGAAAGACCCCACCTGTAGGTTTGGCAAGCTAGCTTAAGTAACGCCATTTTGCAAGGCATGG
AAAATACATAACTGAGAATAGAGAAGTTCAGATCAAGGTTAGGAACAGAGAGACAGCAGAATATGGGCCA
AACAGGATATCTGTGGTAAGCAGTTCCTGCCCCGGCTCAGGGCCAAGAACAGATGGTCCCCAGATGCGGT
CCCGCCCTCAGCAGTTTCTAGAGAACCATCAGATGTTTCCAGGGTGCCCCAAGGACCTGAAATGACCCTG
TGCCTTATTTGAACTAACCAATCAGTTCGCTTCTCGCTTCTGTTCGCGCGCTTCTGCTCCCCGAGCTCAA
TAAAAGAGCCCACAACCCCTCACTCGGCGCGCCAGTCCTCCGATAGACTGCGTCGCCCGGGTACCCGTAT
TCCCAATAAAGCCTCTTGCTGTTTGCATCCGAATCGTGGACTCGCTGATCCTTGGGAGGGTCTCCTCAGA
TTGATTGACTGCCCACCTCGGGGGTCTTTCATCGAATTCTGCAGTCGACGGTACCGCGGGCCCGGGATCC
ACCGGTCGCCACCATGGTGAGCAAGGGCGAGGAGCTGTTCACCGGGGTGGTGCCCATCCTGGTCGAGCTG
GACGGCGACGTAAACGGCCACAA
