>Addgene plasmid #37216 | mZO1-2 shRNA | addgene partial sequence | sequence record 53224 | pLL5.0-R 5'-AAGGCACAGGGTCATTTCAG-3'
TCTGATGGTTCTCTAGAAACTGCTGAGGGCGGGACCGCATCTGGGGACCATCTGTTCTTGGCCCTGAGCC
GGGGCAGGAACTGCTTACCACAGATATCCTGTTTGGCCCATATTCTGCTGTCTCTCTGTTCCTAACCTTG
ATCTGAACTTCTCTATTCTCAGTTATGTATTTTCCATGCCTTGCAAAATGGCGTTACTTAAGCTAGCTTG
CCAAACCTACAGGTGGGGTCTTTCAGCGGCCGCTTAAGCTTGGAACCCTTAATATAACTTCGTATAATGT
ATGCTATACGAAGTTATTAGGTCCCTCGACCTGCTGGAATCTCGTGAAGCGAGCTTATCGATACCGTCGA
CCTCGAGAAAAAAGAACAGAGCTGAACAGTTATCTCTTGAACAACTGTTCAGCTCTGTTCAAACAAGGCT
TTTCTCCAAGGGATATTTATAGTCTCAAAACACACAATTACTTTACAGTTAGGGTGAGTTTCCTTTTGTG
CTGTTTTTTAAAATAATAATTTAGTATTTGTATCTCTTATAGAAATCCAAGCCTATCATGTAAAATGTAG
CTAGTATTAAAAAGAACAGATTATCTGTCTTTTATCGCACATTAAGCCTCTATAGTTACTAGGAAATATT
ATATGCAAATTAACCGGGGCAGGGGAGTAGCCGAGCTTCTCCCACAAGTCTGTGCGAGGGGGCCGGCGCG
GGCCTAGAGATGGCGCGTCGGATCTCTAGAGCGCGGTACTAACCAAACTGGATCTCTGCTGTCCCTGTAA
TAAACCCGAAAATTTTGAATTTTTGTAATTTGTTTTTGTAATTCTTTAGTTTGTATGTCTGTTGCTATTA
TGTCTACTATTCTTTCCCCTGCACTGTACCCCCCAATCCCCCCTTTTCTTTTAAAATTGTGGATGAATAC
TGCCATTTGTCTGCAGAATTGGCGCACGCAGTGCCGATCCGTTCACTAATCGAAT
