[The description below was written by a language model from this plasmid's Addgene catalogue record.]
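Description:
mZO1-2 shRNA is an RNA interference plasmid built on the pLL5.0 backbone and designed to knock down mouse ZO-1 (Tjp1, zonula occludens-1), a scaffolding protein of tight junctions. The catalogue lists it as a mammalian expression/RNAi vector of about 7.8 kb, of which the backbone accounts for roughly 7.7 kb and the hairpin insert for about 100 bp. According to the depositor comments, pLL5.0 is derived from pLL3.7 (the LentiLox lentiviral shRNA vector), with the CMV promoter of the parent replaced by the 5' LTR promoter from pMSCV. In pLL3.7 the CMV promoter drives a fluorescent reporter, but this record does not state what the substituted LTR promoter expresses in pLL5.0, nor does it list any mammalian selection marker or reporter. No feature table is provided, so the individual viral elements cannot be confirmed from the record.

The payload is a short hairpin targeting a 19-nucleotide site in the mouse Tjp1 transcript. It was cloned by restriction digestion between HpaI and XhoI sites, downstream of a U6 promoter. U6 is an RNA polymerase III promoter commonly used for shRNAs because it produces short transcripts with defined ends, which the cellular RNAi machinery processes into siRNA directed against the target mRNA. The "-2" in the name suggests that this is one of several hairpins against the same gene, though the record does not say so.

In bacteria the plasmid is selected with ampicillin and is described as high copy. It is propagated in a recombination-deficient strain, which is typical for vectors carrying repeated LTR sequences. Its evident use is depletion of ZO-1 in mouse cells, for example to study tight junction assembly and epithelial barrier function.
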