Addgene plasmid #37216: mZO1-2 shRNA
Depositing lab: Alan Fanning. Depositing organization: University of North Carolina at Chapel Hill.
Backbone
  Vector backbone: pLL5.0
  Backbone size w/o insert (bp): 7700
  Total vector size (bp): 7800
  Vector type: Mammalian Expression, RNAi
Growth in bacteria
  Bacterial resistance: Ampicillin, 100 μg/mL
  Growth temperature: 30°C
  Growth strain: Stbl3
  Copy number: High Copy
Gene/Insert
  Gene/Insert name: mouse ZO-1 shRNA (alt name: ZO-1)
  gRNA/shRNA sequence: GAACAGAGCTGAACAGTTA
  Species: M. musculus (mouse)
  GenBank ID: NM_009386
  Entrez Gene: Tjp1 (a.k.a. ZO1)
  Promoter: U6
  Cloning method: Restriction Enzyme; 5′ cloning site HpaI (unknown if destroyed); 3′ cloning site XhoI (unknown if destroyed)
  Sequencing primers: 5′ mU6-F (ATATCCCTTGGAGAAAAGCCTT)
Terms and licenses: Academic/Nonprofit Terms; Industry Terms: Not Available to Industry
Depositor comments: pLL5.0 derived from pLL3.7; CMV promoter replaced with 5' LTR promoter from pMSCV.
How to cite: mZO1-2 shRNA was a gift from Alan Fanning (Addgene plasmid # 37216 ; http://n2t.net/addgene:37216 ; RRID:Addgene_37216)
